>Addgene plasmid #16801 | XE96 mFZ7-CS2+ | addgene partial sequence | sequence record 52825 | Sp6 5'-ATTTAGGTGACACTATAG-3'
ATTCCACCATGCGGGGCCCCGGCACGGCGGCGTCGCACTCGCCCCTGGGCCTCTGCGCCCTGGTGCTTGC
TCTTCTGGGCGCGCTGCCCACGGACACCCGGGCTCAGCCATATCACGGCGAGAAAGGCATCTCGGTACCG
GACCAC
[351 nt withheld, positions 147-497]
AACACGTCCGACGGCTCCGGGGGCGCGGGCGGCAGTCCCACCGCCTACCCTACTGCTCCCTACCTGCCAG
ACCCACCTTTCACTGCGATGTCCCCCTCAGATGGCAGAGGCCGCTTGTCTTTCCCCTTCTCGTGTCCGCG
CCAGCTCAAGGTGCCCCCCTACCTGGGCTACCGCTTCCTAGGTGAGCGTGACTGCGGTGCCCCGTGTGAG
CCGGGCCGTGCTAACGGCCTCATGTACTTTAAAGAAGAGGAGAGACGGTTCGCCCGCCTCTGGGTGGGTG
TGTGGTCAGTGCTGTG
