[The description below was written by a language model from this plasmid's Addgene catalogue record.]
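Description:
XE96 mFZ7-CS2+ is a Xenopus expression plasmid built on the pCS2+ backbone (about 4.1 kb without insert) and carrying the mouse Frizzled-7 gene (Fzd7, also written FZ7 or FZD7). It is propagated in E. coli as a high-copy plasmid under ampicillin selection. The insert is a fragment of roughly 3 kb, transferred by restriction cloning as a 5′ EcoRI to 3′ XbaI piece from an earlier mFZ7/pRK5 construct. An optimal Kozak sequence was engineered in to favour efficient translation initiation. The record does not say whether the cloning sites survived ligation, and no epitope tag or reporter fusion is listed.

No feature table is provided, so the regulatory elements are not itemised. The listing of SP6 as the 5′ sequencing primer fits the general design of pCS2+, which is widely known for placing an SP6 promoter upstream of the polylinker so that capped mRNA can be transcribed in vitro for embryo microinjection. pCS2+ also typically carries a CMV-derived promoter and an SV40 polyadenylation signal for direct expression in vertebrate cells. These parts are properties of the standard backbone rather than facts confirmed by this entry.

One inconsistency should be noted: the depositor comments give the species of sequence origin as Xenopus, whereas the insert fields and gene link identify it as mouse. The associated publication examined how Wnt and Frizzled homologues differentially stimulate protein kinase C in a G-protein-dependent manner, so the construct was probably used to overexpress this Wnt receptor when comparing signalling by different Frizzled family members.
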