Addgene plasmid #16801: XE96 mFZ7-CS2+
Depositing lab: Randall Moon. Depositing organization: University of Washington. Publication: Protein kinase C is differentially stimulated by Wnt and Frizzled homologs in a G-protein-dependent manner. Sheldahl LC, Park M, Malbon CC, Moon RT. Curr Biol. 1999 Jul 1;9(13):695-8. doi: 10.1016/s0960-9822(99)80310-8. PubMed 10395542.
Backbone
  Vector backbone: PCS2+
  Backbone size w/o insert (bp): 4095
  Vector type: Xenopus Expression
Growth in bacteria
  Bacterial resistance: Ampicillin, 100 μg/mL
  Growth temperature: 37°C
  Growth strain: DH5alpha
  Copy number: High Copy
Gene/Insert
  Gene/Insert name: FZ7 (alt name: FZD7)
  Species: M. musculus (mouse)
  Insert size (bp): 3000
  Entrez Gene: Fzd7 (a.k.a. Fz7)
  Cloning method: Restriction Enzyme; 5′ cloning site EcoR1 (unknown if destroyed); 3′ cloning site Xba1 (unknown if destroyed)
  Sequencing primers: 5′ SP6
Terms and licenses: Academic/Nonprofit Terms; Industry Terms: Not Available to Industry
Depositor comments: Insert: 3 Kb 5' EcoRI - 3' XbaI insert of mFZ7/pRK5 (Nathans), with engineered optimal kozak sequence. Plasmid History: Species of Sequence Origin: Xenopus. Constructed by: Rebecca Bates/Randall Moon. Ref: Sheldahl et al., Current Biology, 9:695-698, 1999.
How to cite: XE96 mFZ7-CS2+ was a gift from Randall Moon (Addgene plasmid # 16801 ; http://n2t.net/addgene:16801 ; RRID:Addgene_16801)
